Addgene plasmid #23867: pDONR223-PLK1
Depositing lab: William Hahn & David Root. Depositing organization: Dana-Farber Cancer Institute. Publication: COT drives resistance to RAF inhibition through MAP kinase pathway reactivation. Johannessen CM, Boehm JS, Kim SY, Thomas SR, Wardwell L, Johnson LA, Emery CM, Stransky N, Cogdill AP, Barretina J, Caponigro G, Hieronymus H, Murray RR, Salehi-Ashtiani K, Hill DE, Vidal M, Zhao JJ, Yang X, Alkan O, Kim S, Harris JL, Wilson CJ, Myer VE, Finan PM, Root DE, Roberts TM, Golub T, Flaherty KT, Dummer R, Weber BL, Sellers WR, Schlegel R, Wargo JA, Hahn WC, Garraway LA. Nature. 2010 Dec 16;468(7326):968-72. doi: 10.1038/nature09627 PubMed 21107320.
Backbone
  Vector backbone: pDONR223
  Backbone manufacturer: Invitrogen
  Backbone size w/o insert (bp): 5005
  Vector type: Gateway Donor vector
Growth in bacteria
  Bacterial resistance: Spectinomycin, 50 μg/mL
  Growth temperature: 37°C
  Growth strain: DH5alpha
  Copy number: High Copy
Gene/Insert
  Gene/Insert name: PLK1 (alt name: polo-like kinase 1 (Drosophila))
  Species: H. sapiens (human)
  Insert size (bp): 1812
  Mutation: A3P
  Entrez Gene: PLK1 (a.k.a. PLK, STPK13)
  Cloning method: Gateway Cloning
  Sequencing primers: 5′ M13pUC-fwd; 3′ M13rev
Terms and licenses: Academic/Nonprofit Terms; Industry Terms: Not Available to Industry
Depositor comments: The ORF has no Stop codon. This design enables easy recombination into a destination vector to add an epitope tag of choice and Stop codon to the ORF. Do NOT use this plasmid directly for transfections. A set of 4 custom lentiviral vectors is available ( pLX301 (http://www.addgene.org/25895/) , pLX302 (http://www.addgene.org/25896/) , pLX303 (http://www.addgene.org/25897/) , pLX304 (http://www.addgene.org/25890/) ) to be used to express these ORFs in mammalian cells. These plasmids are not included in the kit and must be ordered separately.
How to cite: pDONR223-PLK1 was a gift from William Hahn & David Root (Addgene plasmid # 23867 ; http://n2t.net/addgene:23867 ; RRID:Addgene_23867)
