[The description below was written by a language model from this plasmid's Addgene catalogue record.]
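Description:
pDONR223-PLK1 is a Gateway entry-type clone built in the pDONR223 donor backbone (about 5 kb without insert), carrying the human polo-like kinase 1 (PLK1, also known as PLK or STPK13) open reading frame as an insert of roughly 1.8 kb. It is a bacterial propagation plasmid, maintained at high copy number in E. coli under spectinomycin selection. The record gives no feature table, so the origin of replication and the exact recombination sites are not itemised. As a product of Gateway cloning into a donor vector, the ORF would be expected to sit between recombination sites that allow its transfer into destination vectors. Standard M13 forward and reverse primer sites flank the insert for sequence verification.

The PLK1 ORF carries a recorded A3P amino-acid substitution relative to the reference, which should be kept in mind when interpreting results. It was deliberately cloned without a stop codon, so that recombination into a destination vector places the coding sequence in frame with a C-terminal epitope tag and a stop codon supplied by that vector. The plasmid has no stated eukaryotic promoter and the depositors note that it is not meant to be transfected directly; it serves as a shuttle source of the ORF. A companion set of lentiviral destination vectors (the pLX301–pLX304 series) is suggested for expressing the ORF in mammalian cells. The clone belongs to a kinase ORF collection, and the associated publication concerns resistance to RAF inhibition through MAP kinase pathway reactivation.
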