>Addgene plasmid #23867 | pDONR223-PLK1 | depositor partial sequence | sequence record 11042 | Author sequence
ATGAGTGCTGCAGTGACTGCAGGGAAGCTGGCACGGGCACCGGCCGACCCTGGGAAAGCCGGGGTCCCCG
GAGTTGCAGCTCCCGGAGCTCCGGCGGCGGCTCCACCGGCGAAAGAGATCCCGGAGGTCCTAGTGGACCC
ACGCAGCCGGCGGCGCTATGTGCGGGGCCGCTTTTTGGGCAAGGGCGGCTTTGCCAAGTGCTTCGAGATC
TCGGACGCGGACACCAAGGAGGTGTTCGCGGGCAAGATTGTGCCTAAGTCTCTGCTGCTCAAGCCGCACC
AGAGGGAGAAGATGTCCATGGAAATATCCATTCACCGCAGCCTCGCCCACCAGCACGTCGTAGGATTCCA
CGGCTTTTTCGAGGACAACGACTTCGTGTTCGTGGTGTTGGAGCTCTGCCGCCGGAGGTCTCTCCTGGAG
CTGCACAAGAGGAGGAAAGCCCTGACTGAGCCTGAGGCCCGATACTACCTACGGCAAATTGTGCTTGGCT
GCCAGTACCTGCACCGAAACCGAGTTATTCATCGAGACCTCAAGCTGGGCAACCTTTTCCTGAATGAAGA
TCTGGAGGTGAAAATAGGGGATTTTGGACTGGCAACCAAAGTCGAATATGACGGGGAGAGGAAGAAGACC
CTGTGTGGGACTCCTAATTACATAGCTCCCGAGGTGCTGAGCAAGAAAGGGCACAGTTTCGAGGTGGATG
TGTGGTCCATTGGGTGTATCATGTATACCTTGTTAGTGGGCAAACCACCTTTTGAGACTTCTTGCCTAAA
AGAGACCTACCTCCGGATCAAGAAGAATGAATACAGTATTCCCAAGCACATCAACCCCGTGGCCGCCTCC
CTCATCCAGAAGATGCTTCAGACAGATCCCACTGCCCGCCCAACCATTAACGAGCTGCTTAATGACGAGT
TCTTTACTTCTGGCTATATCCCTGCCCGTCTCCCCATCACCTGCCTGACCATTCCACCAAGGTTTTCGAT
TGCTCCCAGCAGCCTGGACCCCAGCAACCGGAAGCCCCTCACAGTCCTCAATAAAGGCTTGGAGAACCCC
CTGCCTGAGCGTCCCCGGGAAAAAGAAGAACCAGTGGTTCGAGAGACAGGTGAGGTGGTCGACTGCCACC
TCAGTGACATGCTGCAGCAGCTGCACAGTGTCAATGCCTCCAAGCCCTCGGAGCGTGGGCTGGTCAGGCA
AGAGGAGGCTGAGGATCCTGCCTGCATCCCCATCTTCTGGGTCAGCAAGTGGGTGGACTATTCGGACAAG
TACGGCCTTGGGTATCAGCTCTGTGATAACAGCGTGGGGGTGCTCTTCAATGACTCAACACGCCTCATCC
TCTACAATGATGGTGACAGCCTGCAGTACATAGAGCGTGACGGCACTGAGTCCTACCTCACCGTGAGTTC
CCATCCCAACTCCTTGATGAAGAAGATCACCCTCCTTAAATATTTCCGCAATTACATGAGCGAGCACTTG
CTGAAGGCAGGTGCCAACATCACGCCGCGCGAAGGTGATGAGCTCGCCCGGCTGCCCTACCTACGGACCT
GGTTCCGCACCCGCAGCGCCATCATCCTGCACCTCAGCAACGGCAGCGTGCAGATCAACTTCTTCCAGGA
TCACACCAAGCTCATCTTGTGCCCACTGATGGCAGCCGTGACCTACATCGACGAGAAGCGGGACTTCCGC
ACATACCGCCTGAGTCTCCTGGAGGAGTACGGCTGCTGCAAGGAGCTGGCCAGCCGGCTCCGCTACGCCC
GCACTATGGTGGACAAGCTGCTGAGCTCACGCTCGGCCAGCAACCGTCTCAAGGCCTCCTAA
