>Addgene plasmid #23867 | pDONR223-PLK1 | addgene partial sequence | sequence record 29655 | 23867 with M13pUC-fwd
AGCTCGGGCCCAATAATGATTTTATTTTGACTGATAGTGACCTGTTCGTTGCAACAAATTGATGAGCAAT
GCTTTTTTATAATGCCAACTTTGTACAAAGAAGTTGGCATGAGTCCTGCAGTGACTGCAGGGAAGCTGGC
ACGGGCACCGGCCGACCCTGGGAAAGCCGGGGTCCCCGGAGTTGCAGCTCCCGGAGCTCCGGCGGCGGCT
CCACCGGCGAAAGAGATCCCGGAGGTCCTAGTGGACCCACGCAGCCGGCGGCGCTATGTGCGGGGCCGCT
TTTTGGGCAAGGGCGGCTTTGCCAAGTGCTTCGAGATCTCGGACGCGGACACCAAGGAGGTGTTCGCGGG
CAAGATTGTGCCTAAGTCTCTGCTGCTCAAGCCGCACCAGAGGGAGAAGATGTCCATGGAAATATCCATT
CACCGCAGCCTCGCCCACCAGCACGTCGTAGGATTCCACGGCTTTTTCGAGGACAACGACTTCGTGTTCG
TGGTGTTGGAGCTCTGCCGCCGGAGGTCTCTCCTGGAGCTGCACAAGAGGAGGAAAGCCCTGACTGAGCC
TGAGGCCCGATACTACCTACGGCAAATTGTGCTTGGCTGCCAGTACCTGCACCGAAACCGAGTTATTCAT
CGAGACCTCAAGCTGGGCAACCTTTTCCTGAATGAAGATCTGGAGGTGAAAATAGGGGATTTTGGACTGG
CAACCAAAG
